Addgene plasmid #26009: pMLLKA-J72018
Depositing lab: Christopher Anderson. Depositing organization: University of California, Berkeley.
Backbone
  Vector backbone: pMLL-KA
  Backbone size w/o insert (bp): 2646
  Vector type: Synthetic Biology ; 2ab assembly vector
Growth in bacteria
  Bacterial resistance: Ampicillin and Kanamycin, 100 & 50 μg/mL
  Growth temperature: 37°C
  Growth strain: Other
  Growth instructions: Provided in a pir+ strain (pir116). Grow at 37C
  Copy number: Low Copy
Gene/Insert
  Gene/Insert name: N terminal E tag with RBS (alt names: Bmll40; J72018)
  Insert size (bp): 83
  Cloning method: Restriction Enzyme; 5′ cloning site BglII (not destroyed); 3′ cloning site BamHI (not destroyed)
  Sequencing primers: 5′ gtatcacgaggcagaatttcag
Terms and licenses: Academic/Nonprofit Terms; Industry Terms: Not Available to Industry
Depositor comments: Note that this plasmid needs to be grown in both Kanamycin and Ampicillin
How to cite: pMLLKA-J72018 was a gift from Christopher Anderson (Addgene plasmid # 26009 ; http://n2t.net/addgene:26009 ; RRID:Addgene_26009)
