[The description below was written by a language model from this plasmid's Addgene catalogue record and pLannotate feature annotations shown in this document.]
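Description:
pMLLKA-J72018 is a small bacterial synthetic-biology plasmid that carries a basic DNA part in the pMLL-KA backbone, one of the vectors used for "2ab" assembly. The catalogue lists a 2,646 bp backbone and an 83 bp insert, while the depositor's full sequence is 2,935 nt, so the listed sizes do not add up exactly to the sequence length. The plasmid replicates from the R6K γ origin, which fires only when the R6K initiator protein pi is supplied in trans. It therefore has to be maintained in a pir+ E. coli host, and it is supplied in a pir116 strain. The record lists it as low copy. Two resistance genes are annotated one after the other: AmpR (β-lactamase, with its bla promoter) and KanR (aminoglycoside phosphotransferase, aph(3')-Ia). The depositor notes that the plasmid should be grown under both ampicillin and kanamycin selection, in keeping with the "KA" in the backbone name.

The payload is the part J72018 (also called Bmll40), described as an N-terminal E tag with a ribosome binding site. This short element is intended to sit upstream of a coding sequence, providing translation initiation and an N-terminal E epitope for detecting the resulting fusion protein. It lies between BglII and BamHI sites, both of which are retained; these enzymes leave compatible ends, which suits idempotent part-to-part joining. The automated annotation does not mark the insert itself. It does find attB1 and attB2 Gateway-type recombination sites and a fragment of a putative bacterial terminator near the cloning region, but the record does not explain what role these play. No promoter driving the part is annotated, so the plasmid is best seen as a storage and assembly vector for building composite constructs rather than an expression plasmid.
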