Features (pLannotate 1.2.2; 7 found; start..end, strand, type, name):
    188..212     -  protein_bind   attB2: mutant version of attB; recombination site for the Gateway® BP reaction BP Clonase™
    259..363     +  promoter       AmpR promoter: bla
    364..1224    +  CDS            AmpR: β-lactamase; bla; confers resistance to ampicillin, carbenicillin, and related antibiotics
   1516..2331    +  CDS            KanR: aminoglycoside phosphotransferase; aph(3')-Ia; confers resistance to kanamycin in bacteria or G418 (Geneticin®) in eukaryotes
   2414..2770    +  rep_origin     R6K γ ori: γ replication origin from E. coli plasmid R6K; requires the R6K initiator protein pi for replication
   2832..2856    +  protein_bind   attB1: mutant version of attB; recombination site for the Gateway® BP reaction BP Clonase™
   2880..2917    -  terminator     bacterial terminator (fragment): putative bacterial transcription terminator
>Addgene plasmid #26009 | pMLLKA-J72018 | depositor full sequence | sequence record 12197 | Author sequence
GATCTCACATAGCGGCGCTAAATAATAGGGAGGCGATTCAATGGGTGCTCCGGTTCCATATCCAGATCCA
CTGGAACCACGTGGATCCTAACTCGCTCCTCAGGCTTCCTCGCTCACTGACTCGCTGCGCTCGGTCGTTC
GGCTGCGGCGAGCGGTATCAGCTCACTCAAAGGCGGTAATCAATTCGACCCAGCTTTCTTGTACAAAGTG
GTTGATCGGATCTCTTAGACGTCAGGTGGCACTTTTCGGGGAAATGTGCGCGGAACCCCTATTTGTTTAT
TTTTCTAAATACATTCAAATATGTATCCGCTCATGAGACAATAACCCTGATAAATGCTTCAATAATATTG
AAAAAGGAAGAGTATGAGTATTCAACATTTCCGTGTCGCCCTTATTCCCTTTTTTGCGGCATTTTGCCTT
CCTGTTTTTGCTCACCCAGAAACGCTGGTGAAAGTAAAAGATGCAGAGGATCAGTTGGGTGCACGAGTGG
GTTACATCGAACTGGATCTCAACAGCGGTAAGATCCTTGAGAGTTTTCGCCCCGAAGAACGTTTTCCAAT
GATGAGCACTTTTAAAGTTCTGCTATGTGGCGCGGTATTATCCCGTATTGACGCCGGGCAAGAGCAACTC
GGTCGCCGCATACACTATTCTCAGAATGACTTGGTTGAGTACTCACCAGTCACAGAAAAGCATCTTACGG
ATGGCATGACAGTAAGAGAATTATGCAGTGCTGCCATAACCATGAGTGATAACACTGCGGCCAACTTACT
TCTGACAACGATCGGAGGACCGAAGGAGCTAACCGCTTTTTTGCACAACATGGGGGATCATGTAACTCGC
CTTGATCGTTGGGAACCGGAGCTGAATGAAGCCATACCAAACGACGAGCGTGACACCACGATGCCTGTAG
CAATGGCAACAACGTTGCGCAAACTATTAACTGGCGAACTACTTACTCTAGCTTCCCGGCAACAATTAAT
AGACTGGATGGAGGCGGATAAAGTTGCAGGACCACTTCTGCGCTCGGCCCTTCCGGCTGGCTGGTTTATT
GCTGATAAATCTGGAGCCGGTGAGCGTGGGTCTCGCGGTATCATTGCAGCACTGGGGCCAGATGGTAAGC
CCTCCCGTATCGTAGTTATCTACACGACGGGGAGTCAGGCAACTATGGATGAACGAAATAGACAGATCGC
TGAGATAGGTGCCTCACTGATTAAGCATTGGTAACTGTCAGACCAAGTTTACTCATATATACTTTAGATT
GATTTAAAACTTCATTTTTAATTTAAAAGGATCTAGGTGAAGATCCTTTTTGATAATCGGATCTCTGAAG
ACTCTCGAGCTGCAGGACTCACAGCTCCTCGGATCTGCTGATCCTTCAACTCAGCAAAAGTTCGATTTAT
TCAACAAAGCCACGTTGTGTCTCAAAATCTCTGATGTTACATTGCACAAGATAAAAATATATCATCATGA
ACAATAAAACTGTCTGCTTACATAAACAGTAATACAAGGGGTGTTATGAGCCATATTCAACGGGAAACGT
CTTGCTCCAGGCCGCGATTAAATTCCAACATGGATGCTGATTTATATGGGTATAAATGGGCTCGCGATAA
TGTCGGGCAATCAGGTGCGACAATCTATCGATTGTATGGGAAGCCCGATGCGCCAGAGTTGTTTCTGAAA
CATGGCAAAGGTAGCGTTGCCAATGATGTTACAGATGAGATGGTCAGACTAAACTGGCTGACGGAATTTA
TGCCTCTTCCGACCATCAAGCATTTTATCCGTACTCCTGATGATGCATGGTTACTCACCACTGCGATCCC
CGGGAAAACAGCATTCCAGGTATTAGAAGAATATCCTGATTCAGGTGAAAATATTGTTGATGCGCTGGCA
GTGTTCCTGCGCCGGTTGCATTCGATTCCTGTTTGTAATTGTCCTTTTAACAGCGATCGCGTATTTCGTC
TCGCTCAGGCGCAATCACGAATGAATAACGGTTTGGTTGATGCGAGTGATTTTGATGACGAGCGTAATGG
CTGGCCTGTTGAACAAGTCTGGAAAGAAATGCATAAGCTTTTGCCATTCTCACCGGATTCAGTCGTCACT
CATGGTGATTTCTCACTTGATAACCTTATTTTTGACGAGGGGAAATTAATAGGTTGTATTGATGTTGGAC
GAGTCGGAATCGCAGACCGATACCAGGATCTTGCCATCCTATGGAACTGCCTCGGTGAGTTTTCTCCTTC
ATTACAGAAACGGCTTTTTCAAAAATATGGTATTGATAATCCTGATATGAATAAATTGCAGTTTCATTTG
ATGCTCGATGAGTTTTTCTAATCAGAATTGGTTAATTGGTTGTAACACTGGCAGAGCATTACGCTGACTT
GACGGGAGGATCTAGCAGTTCAACCTGTTGATAGTACGTACTAAGCTCTCATGTTTCACGTACTAAGCTC
TCATGTTTAACGTACTAAGCTCTCATGTTTAACGAACTAAACCCTCATGGCTAACGTACTAAGCTCTCAT
GGCTAACGTACTAAGCTCTCATGTTTCACGTACTAAGCTCTCATGTTTGAACAATAAAATTAATATAAAT
CAGCAACTTAAATAGCCTCTAAGGTTTTAAGTTTTATAAGAAAAAAAAGAATATATAAGGCTTTTAAAGC
TTTTAAGGTTTAACGGTTGTGGACAACAAGCCAGGGATGTAACGCACTGAGAAGCCCTTAGAGCCTCTCA
AAGCAATTTTGAGTGACACAGGAACACTTAACGGCTGACATGGGAATTAGCCATGGGCCCGTGCGAATCA
CGGATCTCCCGATCAAGAATTGCCATTATCAACAAGTTTGTACAAAAAAGCAGGCTCCGAATTGGTATCA
CGAGGCAGAATTTCAGATAAAAAAAATCCTTAGCTTTCGCTAAGGATCTGAAGTGGAATTCATGA
