>Addgene plasmid #26009 | pMLLKA-J72018 | addgene partial sequence | sequence record 32278 | 26009 with Kan-R (5' ATCGCGAGCCCATTTATACC 3')
AGACGTTTCCCGTTGAATATGGCTCATAACACCCCTTGTATTACTGTTTATGTAAGCAGACAGTTTTATT
GTTCATGATGATATATTTTTATCTTGTGCAATGTAACATCAGAGATTTTGAGACACAACGTGGCTTTGTT
GAATAAATCGAACTTTTGCTGAGTTGAAGGATCAGCAGATCCGAGGAGCTGTGAGTCCTGCAGCTCGAGA
GTCTTCAGAGATCCGATTATCAAAAAGGATCTTCACCTAGATCCTTTTAAATTAAAAATGAAGTTTTAAA
TCAATCTAAAGTATATATGAGTAAACTTGGTCTGACAGTTACCAATGCTTAATCAGTGAGGCACCTATCT
CAGCGATCTGTCTATTTCGTTCATCCATAGTTGCCTGACTCCCCGTCGTGTAGATAACTACGATACGGGA
GGGCTTACCATCTGGCCCCAGTGCTGCAATGATACCGCGAGACCCACGCTCACCGGCTCCAGATTTATCA
GCAATAAACCAGCCAGCCGGAAGGGCCGAGCGCAGAAGTGGTCCTGCAACTTTATCCGCCTCCATCCAGT
CTATTAATTGTTGCCGGGAAGCTAGAGTAAGTAGTTCGCCAGTTAATAGTTTGCGCAACGTTGTTGCCAT
TGCTACAGGCATCGTGGTGTCACGCTCGTCGTTTGGTATGGCTTCATTCAGCTCCGGTTCCCAACGATCA
AGGCGAGTTACATGATCCCCCATGTTGTGCAAAAAAGCGGTTAGCTCCTTCGGTCCTCCGATCGTTGTCA
GAAGTAAGTTGGCCGCAGTGTTATCACTCATGGTTATGGCAGCACTGCATAATTCT
